Addgene plasmid #191497: Lentiviral-MOR-FRB
Purpose: Rapamycin-dependent opioid sensor for the mu opioid receptor (component 1)
Depositing lab: Wenjing Wang. Depositing organization: University of Michigan. Publication: A Modular Fluorescent Sensor Motif Used to Detect Opioids, Protein-Protein Interactions, and Protease Activity. Kroning KE, Li M, Shen J, Fiel H, Nassar M, Wang W. ACS Chem Biol. 2022 Aug 19;17(8):2212-2220. doi: 10.1021/acschembio.2c00364. Epub 2022 Aug 4. PubMed 35925780.
Backbone
  Vector backbone: Lentiviral
  Vector type: Lentiviral
Growth in bacteria
  Bacterial resistance: Ampicillin, 100 μg/mL
  Growth temperature: 37°C
  Growth strain: NEB Stable
  Copy number: High Copy
Gene/Insert
  Gene/Insert name: MOR-FRB
  Species: H. sapiens (human)
  Promoter: CMV
  Cloning method: Restriction Enzyme; 5′ cloning site Unknown (unknown if destroyed); 3′ cloning site Unknown (unknown if destroyed)
Terms and licenses: Academic/Nonprofit Terms; Industry Terms: Not Available to Industry
How to cite: Lentiviral-MOR-FRB was a gift from Wenjing Wang (Addgene plasmid # 191497 ; http://n2t.net/addgene:191497 ; RRID:Addgene_191497)
