[The description below was written by a language model from this plasmid's Addgene catalogue record and pLannotate feature annotations shown in this document.]
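Description:
Lentiviral-MOR-FRB is an 8.4 kb third-generation-style, self-inactivating HIV-1 lentiviral transfer plasmid for expressing a human mu opioid receptor fusion in mammalian cells. In bacteria it is maintained through a high-copy ColE1/pUC origin and selected with ampicillin via the β-lactamase gene. The backbone also carries an f1 origin, an SV40 origin, and remnants of a lac/lacZα cloning region with T7 and T3 promoters. The viral portion begins with an RSV promoter fused to a truncated 5' LTR, which drives Tat-independent transcription of the genomic RNA in packaging cells. This is followed by the Ψ packaging signal with a gag fragment, the Rev response element for nuclear export, and the cPPT/CTS, which aids nuclear import of the reverse-transcribed genome. A ΔU3 3' LTR inactivates the viral promoter after integration, and an SV40 poly(A) signal lies downstream. No mammalian selection marker or fluorescent reporter is annotated; a short hygromycin-phosphotransferase hit is only a fragment.

The payload is driven by the CMV enhancer/promoter and consists of the OPRM1 coding sequence preceded by a short FLAG-type epitope (annotated as a partial 3xFLAG match). It is joined at its C-terminal end to FRB, the FKBP-rapamycin binding domain of human FRAP/mTOR. A WPRE after the coding region enhances transcript stability and expression. According to the record, this is component 1 of a rapamycin-dependent opioid sensor for the mu opioid receptor. FRB typically heterodimerizes with an FKBP-tagged partner when rapamycin is present, so a second component is presumably recruited to the receptor this way, but that partner is not described here.
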