Features (pLannotate 1.2.2; 28 found; start..end, strand, type, name):
      1..227     +  promoter       RSV promoter: Rous sarcoma virus enhancer/promoter
    228..408     +  LTR            5' LTR (truncated): truncated 5' long terminal repeat (LTR) from HIV-1
    455..580     +  misc_feature   HIV-1 Ψ: packaging signal of human immunodeficiency virus type 1
    564..927     +  CDS            HIV-1 gag (fragment): gag protein from human immunodeficiency virus 1; gag
   1073..1306    +  misc_feature   RRE: The Rev response element (RRE) of HIV-1 allows for Rev-dependent mRNA export from the nucleus to the cytoplasm.
   1703..1789    +  CDS            hph (fragment): KHYB_ECOLX - Experimental evidence at protein level: Swiss-Prot protein existence level 1. The aminoglycoside phosphotransferases achieve inactivation of their antibiotic substrates by phosphorylation. Only phosphorylates hygromycin and closely related compounds such as demethyl analogs and destomycin. From Escherichia coli.
   1843..1960    +  misc_feature   cPPT/CTS: central polypurine tract and central termination sequence of HIV-1
   2077..2380    +  enhancer       CMV enhancer: human cytomegalovirus immediate early enhancer
   2381..2584    +  promoter       CMV promoter: human cytomegalovirus (CMV) immediate early promoter
   2661..2683    +  CDS            3xFLAG (fragment): three tandem FLAG® epitope tags
   2688..3887    +  CDS            OPRM1 (sequence partly withheld): OPRM_HUMAN - Also known as MOR1. Experimental evidence at protein level: Swiss-Prot protein existence level 1. Receptor for endogenous opioids such as beta-endorphin and endomorphin. Receptor for natural and synthetic opioids including morphine, heroin, DAMGO, fentanyl, etorphine, buprenorphin and methadone (PubMed:7905839, PubMed:7957926, PubMed:7891175, PubMed:12589820, PubMed:9689128). Agonist binding to the receptor induces coupling to an inactive GDP-bound heterotrimeric G-protein complex and subsequent exchange of GDP for GTP in the G-protein alpha subunit leading to dissociation of the
   3942..4217    +  CDS            FRB: FKBP-rapamycin binding domain of human FRAP
   4236..4824    +  misc_feature   WPRE: woodchuck hepatitis virus posttranscriptional regulatory element
   4875..4894    +  misc_feature   cPPT/CTS (fragment): central polypurine tract and central termination sequence of HIV-1
   4896..5129    +  LTR            3' LTR (ΔU3): self-inactivating 3' long terminal repeat (LTR) from HIV-1
   5207..5328    +  polyA_signal   SV40 poly(A) signal: SV40 polyadenylation signal
   5368..5503    +  rep_origin     SV40 ori: SV40 origin of replication
   5524..5542    -  promoter       T7 promoter: promoter for bacteriophage T7 RNA polymerase
   5550..5705    +  CDS            lacZα (fragment): LacZα fragment of β-galactosidase; lacZ fragment
   5710..6138    +  rep_origin     f1 ori (sequence partly withheld): f1 bacteriophage origin of replication; arrow indicates direction of (+) strand synthesis
   6191..6295    +  promoter       AmpR promoter: bla
   6296..7156    +  CDS            AmpR: β-lactamase; bla; confers resistance to ampicillin, carbenicillin, and related antibiotics
   7327..7915    +  rep_origin     ori: high-copy-number ColE1/pMB1/pBR322/pUC origin of replication
   8098..8190    +  CDS            lacI (fragment): lac repressor; lacI; The lac repressor binds to the lac operator to inhibit transcription in E. coli. This inhibition can be relieved by adding lactose or isopropyl-β-D-thiogalactopyranoside (IPTG).
   8203..8224    +  protein_bind   CAP binding site: CAP binding activates transcription in the presence of cAMP. E. coli catabolite activator protein
   8239..8269    +  promoter       lac promoter: promoter for the E. coli lac operon
   8277..8293    +  protein_bind   lac operator: The lac repressor binds to the lac operator to inhibit transcription in E. coli. This inhibition can be relieved by adding lactose or isopropyl-β-D-thiogalactopyranoside (IPTG). lac repressor encoded by lacI
   8338..8356    +  promoter       T3 promoter: promoter for bacteriophage T3 RNA polymerase
>Addgene plasmid #191497 | Lentiviral-MOR-FRB | addgene full sequence | sequence record 377945 | Addgene NGS Result
TGTAGTCTTATGCAATACTCTTGTAGTCTTGCAACATGGTAACGATGAGTTAGCAACATGCCTTACAAGG
AGAGAAAAAGCACCGTGCATGCCGATTGGTGGAAGTAAGGTGGTACGATCGTGCCTTATTAGGAAGGCAA
CAGACGGGTCTGACATGGATTGGACGAACCACTGAATTGCCGCATTGCAGAGATATTGTATTTAAGTGCC
TAGCTCGATACATAAACGGGTCTCTCTGGTTAGACCAGATCTGAGCCTGGGAGCTCTCTGGCTAACTAGG
GAACCCACTGCTTAAGCCTCAATAAAGCTTGCCTTGAGTGCTTCAAGTAGTGTGTGCCCGTCTGTTGTGT
GACTCTGGTAACTAGAGATCCCTCAGACCCTTTTAGTCAGTGTGGAAAATCTCTAGCAGTGGCGCCCGAA
CAGGGACTTGAAAGCGAAAGGGAAACCAGAGGAGCTCTCTCGACGCAGGACTCGGCTTGCTGAAGCGCGC
ACGGCAAGAGGCGAGGGGCGGCGACTGGTGAGTACGCCAAAAATTTTGACTAGCGGAGGCTAGAAGGAGA
GAGATGGGTGCGAGAGCGTCAGTATTAAGCGGGGGAGAATTAGATCGCGATGGGAAAAAATTCGGTTAAG
GCCAGGGGGAAAGAAAAAATATAAATTAAAACATATAGTATGGGCAAGCAGGGAGCTAGAACGATTCGCA
GTTAATCCTGGCCTGTTAGAAACATCAGAAGGCTGTAGACAAATACTGGGACAGCTACAACCATCCCTTC
AGACAGGATCAGAAGAACTTAGATCATTATATAATACAGTAGCAACCCTCTATTGTGTGCATCAAAGGAT
AGAGATAAAAGACACCAAGGAAGCTTTAGACAAGATAGAGGAAGAGCAAAACAAAAGTAAGACCACCGCA
CAGCAAGCGGCCGCTGATCTTCAGACCTGGAGGAGGAGATATGAGGGACAATTGGAGAAGTGAATTATAT
AAATATAAAGTAGTAAAAATTGAACCATTAGGAGTAGCACCCACCAAGGCAAAGAGAAGAGTGGTGCAGA
GAGAAAAAAGAGCAGTGGGAATAGGAGCTTTGTTCCTTGGGTTCTTGGGAGCAGCAGGAAGCACTATGGG
CGCAGCGTCAATGACGCTGACGGTACAGGCCAGACAATTATTGTCTGGTATAGTGCAGCAGCAGAACAAT
TTGCTGAGGGCTATTGAGGCGCAACAGCATCTGTTGCAACTCACAGTCTGGGGCATCAAGCAGCTCCAGG
CAAGAATCCTGGCTGTGGAAAGATACCTAAAGGATCAACAGCTCCTGGGGATTTGGGGTTGCTCTGGAAA
ACTCATTTGCACCACTGCTGTGCCTTGGAATGCTAGTTGGAGTAATAAATCTCTGGAACAGATTTGGAAT
CACACGACCTGGATGGAGTGGGACAGAGAAATTAACAATTACACAAGCTTAATACACTCCTTAATTGAAG
AATCGCAAAACCAGCAAGAAAAGAATGAACAAGAATTATTGGAATTAGATAAATGGGCAAGTTTGTGGAA
TTGGTTTAACATAACAAATTGGCTGTGGTATATAAAATTATTCATAATGATAGTAGGAGGCTTGGTAGGT
TTAAGAATAGTTTTTGCTGTACTTTCTATAGTGAATAGAGTTAGGCAGGGATATTCACCATTATCGTTTC
AGACCCACCTCCCAACCCCGAGAGCGCTGCCGTCTGGACCGATGGCTGTGTGGAAGTGCTCGCCGATAGT
GGAAACAGACGCCCCAGCACTCGTCCTAGGGCAAAGGATCTGCAGTAATGAGAATTCTAGATCTTGAGAC
AAATGGCAGTATTCATCCACAATTTTAAAAGAAAAGGGGGGATTGGGGGGTACAGTGCAGGGGAAAGAAT
AGTAGACATAATAGCAACAGACATACAAACTAAAGAATTACAAAAACAAATTACAAAAATTCAAAATTTT
CGGGTTTATTACAGGGACAGCAGAGATCCACTTTGGCGCCGGCTCGAGGGGGCCCGGGGTTATTAATAGT
AATCAATTACGGGGTCATTAGTTCATAGCCCATATATGGAGTTCCGCGTTACATAACTTACGGTAAATGG
CCCGCCTGGCTGACCGCCCAACGACCCCCGCCCATTGACGTCAATAATGACGTATGTTCCCATAGTAACG
CCAATAGGGACTTTCCATTGACGTCAATGGGTGGAGTATTTACGGTAAACTGCCCACTTGGCAGTACATC
AAGTGTATCATATGCCAAGTACGCCCCCTATTGACGTCAATGACGGTAAATGGCCCGCCTGGCATTATGC
CCAGTACATGACCTTATGGGACTTTCCTACTTGGCAGTACATCTACGTATTAGTCATCGCTATTACCATG
GTGATGCGGTTTTGGCAGTACATCAATGGGCGTGGATAGCGGTTTGACTCACGGGGATTTCCAAGTCTCC
ACCCCATTGACGTCAATGGGAGTTTGTTTTGGCACCAAAATCAACGGGACTTTCCAAAATGTCGTAACAA
CTCCGCCCCATTGACGCAAATGGGCGGTAGGCGTGTACGGTGGGAGGTCTATATAAGCAGAGCTCTCTGG
CTAACTGTCGGGATCCACCATGAAGACCATCATCGCCCTGAGCTACATCTTCTGCCTGGTGTTCGCCGAC
TACAAGGATGACGACGATAAGGGCGGAATGGACTCTTCCGCTGCTCCCACCAATGCCTCAAATTGTACAG
ACGCCTTGGCCTATAGCTCTTGCTCTCCCGCACCATCTCCGGGAAGCTGGGTTAACCTCAGTCATCTCGA
CGGGAACCTGTCCGACCCTTGTGGCCCTAATAGGACCGACCTCGGTGGTCGAGATAGCCTGTGCCCCCCT
[1017 nt withheld, positions 2871-3887]
GAGCTGGCCGAGAAGCTGGCCGGCCTGGACATCAACGGTGGAGCTAGCGTGGCCATCCTGTGGCACGAGA
TGTGGCATGAAGGCCTGGAAGAGGCATCTCGTTTGTACTTTGGGGAAAGGAACGTGAAAGGCATGTTTGA
GGTGCTGGAGCCCTTGCATGCTATGATGGAACGGGGCCCCCAGACTCTGAAGGAAACATCCTTTAATCAG
GCCTATGGTCGAGATTTAATGGAGGCCCAAGAGTGGTGCAGGAAGTACATGAAATCAGGGAATGTCAAGG
ACCTCACCCAAGCCTGGGACCTCTATTATCATGTGTTCCGACGAATCTCATAGACGCGTTAAGTCGACAA
TCAACCTCTGGATTACAAAATTTGTGAAAGATTGACTGGTATTCTTAACTATGTTGCTCCTTTTACGCTA
TGTGGATACGCTGCTTTAATGCCTTTGTATCATGCTATTGCTTCCCGTATGGCTTTCATTTTCTCCTCCT
TGTATAAATCCTGGTTGCTGTCTCTTTATGAGGAGTTGTGGCCCGTTGTCAGGCAACGTGGCGTGGTGTG
CACTGTGTTTGCTGACGCAACCCCCACTGGTTGGGGCATTGCCACCACCTGTCAGCTCCTTTCCGGGACT
TTCGCTTTCCCCCTCCCTATTGCCACGGCGGAACTCATCGCCGCCTGCCTTGCCCGCTGCTGGACAGGGG
CTCGGCTGTTGGGCACTGACAATTCCGTGGTGTTGTCGGGGAAATCATCGTCCTTTCCTTGGCTGCTCGC
CTGTGTTGCCACCTGGATTCTGCGCGGGACGTCCTTCTGCTACGTCCCTTCGGCCCTCAATCCAGCGGAC
CTTCCTTCCCGCGGCCTGCTGCCGGCTCTGCGGCCTCTTCCGCGTCTTCGCCTTCGCCCTCAGACGAGTC
GGATCTCCCTTTGGGCCGCCTCCCCGCGTCGACTTTAAGACCAATGACTTACAAGGCAGCTGTAGATCTT
AGCCACTTTTTAAAAGAAAAGGGGGGACTGGAAGGGCTAATTCACTCCCAACGAAGACAAGATCTGCTTT
TTGCTTGTACTGGGTCTCTCTGGTTAGACCAGATCTGAGCCTGGGAGCTCTCTGGCTAACTAGGGAACCC
ACTGCTTAAGCCTCAATAAAGCTTGCCTTGAGTGCTTCAAGTAGTGTGTGCCCGTCTGTTGTGTGACTCT
GGTAACTAGAGATCCCTCAGACCCTTTTAGTCAGTGTGGAAAATCTCTAGCAGTACGTATAGTAGTTCAT
GTCATCTTATTATTCAGTATTTATAACTTGCAAAGAAATGAATATCAGAGAGTGAGAGGAACTTGTTTAT
TGCAGCTTATAATGGTTACAAATAAAGCAATAGCATCACAAATTTCACAAATAAAGCATTTTTTTCACTG
CATTCTAGTTGTGGTTTGTCCAAACTCATCAATGTATCTTATCATGTCTGGCTCTAGCTATCCCGCCCCT
AACTCCGCCCATCCCGCCCCTAACTCCGCCCAGTTCCGCCCATTCTCCGCCCCATGGCTGACTAATTTTT
TTTATTTATGCAGAGGCCGAGGCCGCCTCGGCCTCTGAGCTATTCCAGAAGTAGTGAGGAGGCTTTTTTG
GAGGCCTAGGGACGTACCCAATTCGCCCTATAGTGAGTCGTATTACGCGCGCTCACTGGCCGTCGTTTTA
CAACGTCGTGACTGGGAAAACCCTGGCGTTACCCAACTTAATCGCCTTGCAGCACATCCCCCTTTCGCCA
GCTGGCGTAATAGCGAAGAGGCCCGCACCGATCGCCCTTCCCAACAGTTGCGCAGCCTGAATGGCGAATG
GG
[124 nt withheld, positions 5710-5833]
C
[91 nt withheld, positions 5835-5925]
A
[49 nt withheld, positions 5927-5975]
CCTTTGACGTTGGAGTCCACGTTCTTT
[37 nt withheld, positions 6003-6039]
ACCCTATCTCGGTCTATTCTTTTGATTTATAAGGGATTTTGCCGATTTCGGCCTATTGGTTAAAAAATGA
GCTGATTTAACAAAAATTTAACGCGAATTTTAACAAAATATTAACGCTTACAATTTAGGTGGCACTTTTC
GGGGAAATGTGCGCGGAACCCCTATTTGTTTATTTTTCTAAATACATTCAAATATGTATCCGCTCATGAG
ACAATAACCCTGATAAATGCTTCAATAATATTGAAAAAGGAAGAGTATGAGTATTCAACATTTCCGTGTC
GCCCTTATTCCCTTTTTTGCGGCATTTTGCCTTCCTGTTTTTGCTCACCCAGAAACGCTGGTGAAAGTAA
AAGATGCTGAAGATCAGTTGGGTGCACGAGTGGGTTACATCGAACTGGATCTCAACAGCGGTAAGATCCT
TGAGAGTTTTCGCCCCGAAGAACGTTTTCCAATGATGAGCACTTTTAAAGTTCTGCTATGTGGCGCGGTA
TTATCCCGTATTGACGCCGGGCAAGAGCAACTCGGTCGCCGCATACACTATTCTCAGAATGACTTGGTTG
AGTACTCACCAGTCACAGAAAAGCATCTTACGGATGGCATGACAGTAAGAGAATTATGCAGTGCTGCCAT
AACCATGAGTGATAACACTGCGGCCAACTTACTTCTGACAACGATCGGAGGACCGAAGGAGCTAACCGCT
TTTTTGCACAACATGGGGGATCATGTAACTCGCCTTGATCGTTGGGAACCGGAGCTGAATGAAGCCATAC
CAAACGACGAGCGTGACACCACGATGCCTGTAGCAATGGCAACAACGTTGCGCAAACTATTAACTGGCGA
ACTACTTACTCTAGCTTCCCGGCAACAATTAATAGACTGGATGGAGGCGGATAAAGTTGCAGGACCACTT
CTGCGCTCGGCCCTTCCGGCTGGCTGGTTTATTGCTGATAAATCTGGAGCCGGTGAGCGTGGGTCTCGCG
GTATCATTGCAGCACTGGGGCCAGATGGTAAGCCCTCCCGTATCGTAGTTATCTACACGACGGGGAGTCA
GGCAACTATGGATGAACGAAATAGACAGATCGCTGAGATAGGTGCCTCACTGATTAAGCATTGGTAACTG
TCAGACCAAGTTTACTCATATATACTTTAGATTGATTTAAAACTTCATTTTTAATTTAAAAGGATCTAGG
TGAAGATCCTTTTTGATAATCTCATGACCAAAATCCCTTAACGTGAGTTTTCGTTCCACTGAGCGTCAGA
CCCCGTAGAAAAGATCAAAGGATCTTCTTGAGATCCTTTTTTTCTGCGCGTAATCTGCTGCTTGCAAACA
AAAAAACCACCGCTACCAGCGGTGGTTTGTTTGCCGGATCAAGAGCTACCAACTCTTTTTCCGAAGGTAA
CTGGCTTCAGCAGAGCGCAGATACCAAATACTGTTCTTCTAGTGTAGCCGTAGTTAGGCCACCACTTCAA
GAACTCTGTAGCACCGCCTACATACCTCGCTCTGCTAATCCTGTTACCAGTGGCTGCTGCCAGTGGCGAT
AAGTCGTGTCTTACCGGGTTGGACTCAAGACGATAGTTACCGGATAAGGCGCAGCGGTCGGGCTGAACGG
GGGGTTCGTGCACACAGCCCAGCTTGGAGCGAACGACCTACACCGAACTGAGATACCTACAGCGTGAGCT
ATGAGAAAGCGCCACGCTTCCCGAAGGGAGAAAGGCGGACAGGTATCCGGTAAGCGGCAGGGTCGGAACA
GGAGAGCGCACGAGGGAGCTTCCAGGGGGAAACGCCTGGTATCTTTATAGTCCTGTCGGGTTTCGCCACC
TCTGACTTGAGCGTCGATTTTTGTGATGCTCGTCAGGGGGGCGGAGCCTATGGAAAAACGCCAGCAACGC
GGCCTTTTTACGGTTCCTGGCCTTTTGCTGGCCTTTTGCTCACATGTTCTTTCCTGCGTTATCCCCTGAT
TCTGTGGATAACCGTATTACCGCCTTTGAGTGAGCTGATACCGCTCGCCGCAGCCGAACGACCGAGCGCA
GCGAGTCAGTGAGCGAGGAAGCGGAAGAGCGCCCAATACGCAAACCGCCTCTCCCCGCGCGTTGGCCGAT
TCATTAATGCAGCTGGCACGACAGGTTTCCCGACTGGAAAGCGGGCAGTGAGCGCAACGCAATTAATGTG
AGTTAGCTCACTCATTAGGCACCCCAGGCTTTACACTTTATGCTTCCGGCTCGTATGTTGTGTGGAATTG
TGAGCGGATAACAATTTCACACAGGAAACAGCTATGACCATGATTACGCCAAGCGCGCAATTAACCCTCA
CTAAAGGGAACAAAAGCTGGAGCTGCAAGCTTAA
